Addgene plasmid #206862: pBabePuro-FLAG-KrascomG12D
Purpose: To stably express mouse Kras encoded by common mouse codons (to increase expression) and with a G12D mutation with an N-terminal FLAG tag in cells resistant to Neo..
Depositing lab: Christopher Counter. Publication: Genetically manipulating endogenous Kras levels and oncogenic mutations in vivo influences tissue patterning of murine tumorigenesis. Le Roux O, Pershing NLK, Kaltenbrun E, Newman NJ, Everitt JI, Baldelli E, Pierobon M, Petricoin EF, Counter CM. Elife. 2022 Sep 7;11:e75715. doi: 10.7554/eLife.75715. PubMed 36069770.
Backbone
  Vector backbone: pBabePuro
  Backbone size w/o insert (bp): 5086
  Total vector size (bp): 5678
  Vector type: Mammalian Expression, Retroviral
  Selectable markers: Puromycin
Growth in bacteria
  Bacterial resistance: Ampicillin, 100 μg/mL
  Growth temperature: 37°C
  Growth strain: NEB Stable
  Copy number: High Copy
Gene/Insert
  Gene/Insert name: Kras
  Species: M. musculus (mouse)
  Insert size (bp): 621
  Mutation: Codons in exons 1-3 altered to most optimum based on mouse codon usage. We changed Glycine 12 to Aspartic Acid
  GenBank ID: NM_001403240.1
  Entrez Gene: Kras (a.k.a. K-Ras, K-Ras 2, K-ras, Ki-ras, Kras-2, Kras2, c-K-ras, c-Ki-ras, p21B, ras)
  Tag / fusion protein: FLAG (N terminal on insert)
  Cloning method: Restriction Enzyme; 5′ cloning site BamHI (not destroyed); 3′ cloning site EcoRI (not destroyed)
  Sequencing primers: 5′ ctttatccagccctcac; 3′ CCCTAACTGACACACATTCC
Terms and licenses: Academic/Nonprofit Terms; Industry Terms: Not Available to Industry
How to cite: pBabePuro-FLAG-KrascomG12D was a gift from Christopher Counter (Addgene plasmid # 206862 ; http://n2t.net/addgene:206862 ; RRID:Addgene_206862)
