[The description below was written by a language model from this plasmid's Addgene catalogue record and pLannotate feature annotations shown in this document.]
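Description:
pBabePuro-FLAG-KrascomG12D is a Moloney murine leukemia virus-based retroviral expression vector built on the pBabePuro backbone, intended for stable gene delivery into mammalian cells. In bacteria it is maintained through a high-copy ColE1/pUC-type origin and selected with ampicillin via the β-lactamase gene and its native promoter. The retroviral portion is bounded by MMLV long terminal repeats and contains a Ψ packaging signal followed by a truncated gag segment lacking its start codon. Together these allow the transcript to be encapsidated efficiently when the plasmid is introduced into a packaging cell line that supplies the viral proteins in trans.

The payload, cloned between BamHI and EcoRI sites downstream of the packaging region, is a mouse Kras coding sequence with an N-terminal FLAG epitope. The annotation software matched this tag as a fragment of 3xFLAG and matched the open reading frame to a turkey KRAS orthologue, reflecting sequence conservation rather than origin. According to the record, codons in exons 1–3 were changed to the most commonly used mouse codons to raise protein expression, and glycine 12 was changed to aspartic acid, the oncogenic G12D substitution. No separate promoter is annotated for the insert, consistent with the usual pBabe design in which the 5′ LTR drives it. A downstream SV40 enhancer/early promoter drives puromycin N-acetyltransferase for selection of transduced cells. The stated purpose mentions use in cells resistant to Neo, which would explain the choice of a puromycin marker. The construct is used to stably express FLAG-tagged, codon-optimised oncogenic Kras, in work examining how Kras expression level and mutation type influence tumorigenesis.
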