Features (pLannotate 1.2.2; 13 found; start..end, strand, type, name):
      8..477     +  LTR            LTR: long terminal repeat from Moloney murine leukemia virus
    601..875     +  misc_feature   MESV Ψ (fragment): packaging signal of murine embryonic stem cell virus
    942..1358    +  CDS            gag (truncated): truncated Moloney murine leukemia virus (MMLV) gag gene lacking the start codon
   1386..1406    +  CDS            3xFLAG (fragment): three tandem FLAG® epitope tags
   1411..1974    +  CDS            KRAS: RASK_MELGA - Experimental evidence at protein level: Swiss-Prot protein existence level 1. Ras proteins bind GDP/GTP and possess intrinsic GTPase activity. Plays an important role in the regulation of cell proliferation. May play a role in promoting oncogenic events by inducing transcriptional silencing of tumor suppressor genes (TSGs). From Meleagris gallopavo (Wild turkey).
   2020..2349    +  promoter       SV40 promoter: SV40 enhancer and early promoter
   2359..2958    +  CDS            PuroR: puromycin N-acetyltransferase; pac from Streptomyces alboniger; confers resistance to puromycin
   3057..3178    +  LTR            3' LTR (ΔU3) (fragment): self-inactivating 3' long terminal repeat (LTR) from Moloney murine leukemia virus
   3179..3648    +  LTR            LTR: long terminal repeat from Moloney murine leukemia virus
   3714..3766    -  CDS            lacI (fragment): lac repressor; lacI; The lac repressor binds to the lac operator to inhibit transcription in E. coli. This inhibition can be relieved by adding lactose or isopropyl-β-D-thiogalactopyranoside (IPTG).
   3949..4537    -  rep_origin     ori: high-copy-number ColE1/pMB1/pBR322/pUC origin of replication
   4697..5557    -  CDS            AmpR: β-lactamase; bla; confers resistance to ampicillin, carbenicillin, and related antibiotics
   5558..5662    -  promoter       AmpR promoter: bla
>Addgene plasmid #206862 | pBabePuro-FLAG-KrascomG12D | addgene full sequence | sequence record 430069 | Addgene NGS Result
CTGCAGCCTGAATATGGGCCAAACAGGATATCTGTGGTAAGCAGTTCCTGCCCCGGCTCAGGGCCAAGAA
CAGATGGAACAGCTGAATATGGGCCAAACAGGATATCTGTGGTAAGCAGTTCCTGCCCCGGCTCAGGGCC
AAGAACAGATGGTCCCCAGATGCGGTCCAGCCCTCAGCAGTTTCTAGAGAACCATCAGATGTTTCCAGGG
TGCCCCAAGGACCTGAAATGACCCTGTGCCTTATTTGAACTAACCAATCAGTTCGCTTCTCGCTTCTGTT
CGCGCGCTTCTGCTCCCCGAGCTCAATAAAAGAGCCCACAACCCCTCACTCGGGGCGCCAGTCCTCCGAT
TGACTGAGTCGCCCGGGTACCCGTGTATCCAATAAACCCTCTTGCAGTTGCATCCGACTTGTGGTCTCGC
TGTTCCTTGGGAGGGTCTCCTCTGAGTGATTGACTACCCGTCAGCGGGGGTCTTTCATTTGGGGGCTCGT
CCGGGATCGGGAGACCCCTGCCCAGGGACCACCGACCCACCACCGGGAGGCAAGCTGGCCAGCAACTTAT
CTGTGTCTGTCCGATTGTCTAGTGTCTATGACTGATTTTATGCGCCTGCGTCGGTACTAGTTAGCTAACT
AGCTCTGTATCTGGCGGACCCGTGGTGGAACTGACGAGTTCTGAACACCCGGCCGCAACCCTGGGAGACG
TCCCAGGGACTTTGGGGGCCGTTTTTGTGGCCCGACCTGAGGAAGGGAGTCGATGTGGAATCCGACCCCG
TCAGGATATGTGGTTCTGGTAGGAGACGAGAACCTAAAACAGTTCCCGCCTCCGTCTGAATTTTTGCTTT
CGGTTTGGAACCGAAGCCGCGCGTCTTGTCTGCTGCAGCGCTGCAGCATCGTTCTGTGTTGTCTCTGTCT
GACTGTGTTTCTGTATTTGTCTGAAAATTAGGGCCAGACTGTTACCACTCCCTTAAGTTTGACCTTAGGT
CACTGGAAAGATGTCGAGCGGATCGCTCACAACCAGTCGGTAGATGTCAAGAAGAGACGTTGGGTTACCT
TCTGCTCTGCAGAATGGCCAACCTTTAACGTCGGATGGCCGCGAGACGGCACCTTTAACCGAGACCTCAT
CACCCAGGTTAAGATCAAGGTCTTTTCACCTGGCCCGCATGGACACCCAGACCAGGTCCCCTACATCGTG
ACCTGGGAAGCCTTGGCTTTTGACCCCCCTCCCTGGGTCAAGCCCTTTGTACACCCTAAGCCTCCGCCTC
CTCTTCCTCCATCCGCCCCGTCTCTCCCCCTTGAACCTCCTCGTTCGACCCCGCCTCGATCCTCCCTTTA
TCCAGCCCTCACTCCTTCTCTAGGCGCCGGCCGGATCCCTCGAGGCCGCCACCATGGACTACAAAGACGA
TGACGACAAGATGACCGAGTACAAGCTGGTGGTGGTGGGCGCCGACGGCGTGGGCAAGAGCGCCCTGACC
ATCCAGCTGATCCAGAACCACTTCGTGGACGAGTACGACCCTACCATCGAGGACAGCTACAGGAAGCAGG
TCGTGATCGACGGCGAGACCTGCCTGCTGGACATCCTGGACACCGCCGGCCAGGAGGAGTACAGCGCCAT
GAGGGACCAGTACATGAGGACCGGCGAGGGCTTCCTGTGCGTGTTCGCCATCAACAACACCAAGAGCTTC
GAGGACATCCACCACTACAGGGAGCAGATCAAGAGGGTGAAGGACAGCGAGGACGTGCCTATGGTGCTGG
TGGGCAACAAGTGCGACCTGCCTAGCAGGACCGTGGACACCAAGCAGGCCCAGGAGCTGGCCAGGAGCTA
CGGCATCCCTTTCATCGAGACCAGCGCCAAGACCAGGCAGGGTGTTGACGATGCCTTCTATACATTAGTC
CGAGAAATTCGAAAACATAAAGAAAAGATGAGCAAAGATGGGAAGAAGAAGAAGAAGAAGTCAAGGACAA
GGTGTACAGTTATGTGAGAATTCTGCAGATATCCAGCACAGTGGTCGACCCTGTGGAATGTGTGTCAGTT
AGGGTGTGGAAAGTCCCCAGGCTCCCCAGCAGGCAGAAGTATGCAAAGCATGCATCTCAATTAGTCAGCA
ACCAGGTGTGGAAAGTCCCCAGGCTCCCCAGCAGGCAGAAGTATGCAAAGCATGCATCTCAATTAGTCAG
CAACCATAGTCCCGCCCCTAACTCCGCCCATCCCGCCCCTAACTCCGCCCAGTTCCGCCCATTCTCCGCC
CCATGGCTGACTAATTTTTTTTATTTATGCAGAGGCCGAGGCCGCCTCGGCCTCTGAGCTATTCCAGAAG
TAGTGAGGAGGCTTTTTTGGAGGCCTAGGCTTTTGCAAAAAGCTTACCATGACCGAGTACAAGCCCACGG
TGCGCCTCGCCACCCGCGACGACGTCCCCAGGGCCGTACGCACCCTCGCCGCCGCGTTCGCCGACTACCC
CGCCACGCGCCACACCGTCGATCCGGACCGCCACATCGAGCGGGTCACCGAGCTGCAAGAACTCTTCCTC
ACGCGCGTCGGGCTCGACATCGGCAAGGTGTGGGTCGCGGACGACGGCGCCGCGGTGGCGGTCTGGACCA
CGCCGGAGAGCGTCGAAGCGGGGGCGGTGTTCGCCGAGATCGGCCCGCGCATGGCCGAGTTGAGCGGTTC
CCGGCTGGCCGCGCAGCAACAGATGGAAGGCCTCCTGGCGCCGCACCGGCCCAAGGAGCCCGCGTGGTTC
CTGGCCACCGTCGGCGTCTCGCCCGACCACCAGGGCAAGGGTCTGGGCAGCGCCGTCGTGCTCCCCGGAG
TGGAGGCGGCCGAGCGCGCCGGGGTGCCCGCCTTCCTGGAGACCTCCGCGCCCCGCAACCTCCCCTTCTA
CGAGCGGCTCGGCTTCACCGTCACCGCCGACGTCGAGGTGCCCGAAGGACCGCGCACCTGGTGCATGACC
CGCAAGCCCGGTGCCTGACGCCCGCCCCACGACCCGCAGCGCCCGACCGAAAGGAGCGCACGACCCCATG
CATCGATAAAATAAAAGATTTTATTTAGTCTCCAGAAAAAGGGGGGAATGAAAGACCCCACCTGTAGGTT
TGGCAAGCTAGCTTAAGTAACGCCATTTTGCAAGGCATGGAAAAATACATAACTGAGAATAGAGAAGTTC
AGATCAAGGTCAGGAACAGATGGAACAGCTGAATATGGGCCAAACAGGATATCTGTGGTAAGCAGTTCCT
GCCCCGGCTCAGGGCCAAGAACAGATGGAACAGCTGAATATGGGCCAAACAGGATATCTGTGGTAAGCAG
TTCCTGCCCCGGCTCAGGGCCAAGAACAGATGGTCCCCAGATGCGGTCCAGCCCTCAGCAGTTTCTAGAG
AACCATCAGATGTTTCCAGGGTGCCCCAAGGACCTGAAATGACCCTGTGCCTTATTTGAACTAACCAATC
AGTTCGCTTCTCGCTTCTGTTCGCGCGCTTCTGCTCCCCGAGCTCAATAAAAGAGCCCACAACCCCTCAC
TCGGGGCGCCAGTCCTCCGATTGACTGAGTCGCCCGGGTACCCGTGTATCCAATAAACCCTCTTGCAGTT
GCATCCGACTTGTGGTCTCGCTGTTCCTTGGGAGGGTCTCCTCTGAGTGATTGACTACCCGTCAGCGGGG
GTCTTTCACATGCAGCATGTATCAAAATTAATTTGGTTTTTTTTCTTAAGTATTTACATTAAATGGCCAT
AGTTGCATTAATGAATCGGCCAACGCGCGGGGAGAGGCGGTTTGCGTATTGGGCGCTCTTCCGCTTCCTC
GCTCACTGACTCGCTGCGCTCGGTCGTTCGGCTGCGGCGAGCGGTATCAGCTCACTCAAAGGCGGTAATA
CGGTTATCCACAGAATCAGGGGATAACGCAGGAAAGAACATGTGAGCAAAAGGCCAGCAAAAGGCCAGGA
ACCGTAAAAAGGCCGCGTTGCTGGCGTTTTTCCATAGGCTCCGCCCCCCTGACGAGCATCACAAAAATCG
ACGCTCAAGTCAGAGGTGGCGAAACCCGACAGGACTATAAAGATACCAGGCGTTTCCCCCTGGAAGCTCC
CTCGTGCGCTCTCCTGTTCCGACCCTGCCGCTTACCGGATACCTGTCCGCCTTTCTCCCTTCGGGAAGCG
TGGCGCTTTCTCATAGCTCACGCTGTAGGTATCTCAGTTCGGTGTAGGTCGTTCGCTCCAAGCTGGGCTG
TGTGCACGAACCCCCCGTTCAGCCCGACCGCTGCGCCTTATCCGGTAACTATCGTCTTGAGTCCAACCCG
GTAAGACACGACTTATCGCCACTGGCAGCAGCCACTGGTAACAGGATTAGCAGAGCGAGGTATGTAGGCG
GTGCTACAGAGTTCTTGAAGTGGTGGCCTAACTACGGCTACACTAGAAGAACAGTATTTGGTATCTGCGC
TCTGCTGAAGCCAGTTACCTTCGGAAAAAGAGTTGGTAGCTCTTGATCCGGCAAACAAACCACCGCTGGT
AGCGGTGGTTTTTTTGTTTGCAAGCAGCAGATTACGCGCAGAAAAAAAGGATCTCAAGAAGATCCTTTGA
TCTTTTCTACGGGGTCTGACGCTCAGTGGAACGAAAACTCACGTTAAGGGATTTTGGTCATGAGATTATC
AAAAAGGATCTTCACCTAGATCCTTTTGCGGCCGCAAATCAATCTAAAGTATATATGAGTAAACTTGGTC
TGACAGTTACCAATGCTTAATCAGTGAGGCACCTATCTCAGCGATCTGTCTATTTCGTTCATCCATAGTT
GCCTGACTCCCCGTCGTGTAGATAACTACGATACGGGAGGGCTTACCATCTGGCCCCAGTGCTGCAATGA
TACCGCGAGACCCACGCTCACCGGCTCCAGATTTATCAGCAATAAACCAGCCAGCCGGAAGGGCCGAGCG
CAGAAGTGGTCCTGCAACTTTATCCGCCTCCATCCAGTCTATTAATTGTTGCCGGGAAGCTAGAGTAAGT
AGTTCGCCAGTTAATAGTTTGCGCAACGTTGTTGCCATTGCTACAGGCATCGTGGTGTCACGCTCGTCGT
TTGGTATGGCTTCATTCAGCTCCGGTTCCCAACGATCAAGGCGAGTTACATGATCCCCCATGTTGTGCAA
AAAAGCGGTTAGCTCCTTCGGTCCTCCGATCGTTGTCAGAAGTAAGTTGGCCGCAGTGTTATCACTCATG
GTTATGGCAGCACTGCATAATTCTCTTACTGTCATGCCATCCGTAAGATGCTTTTCTGTGACTGGTGAGT
ACTCAACCAAGTCATTCTGAGAATAGTGTATGCGGCGACCGAGTTGCTCTTGCCCGGCGTCAATACGGGA
TAATACCGCGCCACATAGCAGAACTTTAAAAGTGCTCATCATTGGAAAACGTTCTTCGGGGCGAAAACTC
TCAAGGATCTTACCGCTGTTGAGATCCAGTTCGATGTAACCCACTCGTGCACCCAACTGATCTTCAGCAT
CTTTTACTTTCACCAGCGTTTCTGGGTGAGCAAAAACAGGAAGGCAAAATGCCGCAAAAAAGGGAATAAG
GGCGACACGGAAATGTTGAATACTCATACTCTTCCTTTTTCAATATTATTGAAGCATTTATCAGGGTTAT
TGTCTCATGAGCGGATACATATTTGAATGTATTTAGAAAAATAAACAAATAGGGGTTCCGCGCACATTTC
CCCGAAAAGTGCCAC
