>Addgene plasmid #206862 | pBabePuro-FLAG-KrascomG12D | depositor partial sequence | sequence record 405328 | pBabePuro-FLAG-KrascomG12D
GATCCCTCGAGGCCGCCACCATGGACTACAAAGACGATGACGACAAGATGACCGAGTACAAGCTGGTGGT
GGTGGGCGCCGACGGCGTGGGCAAGAGCGCCCTGACCATCCAGCTGATCCAGAACCACTTCGTGGACGAG
TACGACCCTACCATCGAGGACAGCTACAGGAAGCAGGTCGTGATCGACGGCGAGACCTGCCTGCTGGACA
TCCTGGACACCGCCGGCCAGGAGGAGTACAGCGCCATGAGGGACCAGTACATGAGGACCGGCGAGGGCTT
CCTGTGCGTGTTCGCCATCAACAACACCAAGAGCTTCGAGGACATCCACCACTACAGGGAGCAGATCAAG
AGGGTGAAGGACAGCGAGGACGTGCCTATGGTGCTGGTGGGCAACAAGTGCGACCTGCCTAGCAGGACCG
TGGACACCAAGCAGGCCCAGGAGCTGGCCAGGAGCTACGGCATCCCTTTCATCGAGACCAGCGCCAAGAC
CAGGCAGGGTGTTGACGATGCCTTCTATACATTAGTCCGAGAAATTCGAAAACATAAAGAAAAGATGAGC
AAAGATGGGAAGAAGAAGAAGAAGAAGTCAAGGACAAGGTGTACAGTTATGTGAG
